Addgene plasmid #171179: pLI_TNF
Purpose: inducible expression of human TNF
Depositing lab: Veit Hornung. Depositing organization: Ludwig-Maximilians-Universitaet Muenchen (LMU). Publication: C-tag TNF: a reporter system to study TNF shedding. Pinci F, Gaidt MM, Jung C, Kuut G, Jackson MA, Bauernfried S, Hornung V. J Biol Chem. 2020 Dec 25;295(52):18065-18075. doi: 10.1074/jbc.RA120.015248. Epub 2020 Oct 20. PubMed 33082141.
Backbone
  Vector backbone: pLIX_403
  Backbone manufacturer: David Root
  Backbone size w/o insert (bp): 7607
  Total vector size (bp): 8309
  Vector type: Mammalian Expression, Lentiviral
  Selectable markers: Puromycin
Growth in bacteria
  Bacterial resistance: Ampicillin, 100 μg/mL
  Growth temperature: 30°C
  Growth strain: NEB Stable
  Copy number: High Copy
Gene/Insert
  Gene/Insert name: human TNF
  Species: H. sapiens (human)
  Insert size (bp): 702
  GenBank ID: NM_000594.4
  Promoter: tight TRE promoter
  Tag / fusion protein: none
  Entrez Gene: TNF (a.k.a. DIF, IMD127, TNF-alpha, TNFA, TNFSF2, TNLG1F)
  Cloning method: Restriction Enzyme; 5′ cloning site NheI (not destroyed); 3′ cloning site BamHI (not destroyed)
  Sequencing primers: 5′ GTATGTCGAGGTAGGCGTGTACG; 3′ CTGCGTTTCCCGGAACCA
Terms and licenses: Academic/Nonprofit Terms; Industry Terms: Not Available to Industry
How to cite: pLI_TNF was a gift from Veit Hornung (Addgene plasmid # 171179 ; http://n2t.net/addgene:171179 ; RRID:Addgene_171179)
