[The description below was written by a language model from this plasmid's Addgene catalogue record and pLannotate feature annotations shown in this document.]
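Description:
pLI_TNF is a lentiviral, doxycycline-inducible mammalian expression plasmid built on the pLIX_403 backbone and carrying untagged human TNF. It is an all-in-one Tet-On design of about 8.3 kb. The roughly 700 bp TNF coding sequence was cloned between NheI and BamHI sites, immediately downstream of a tight TRE promoter made of seven tet operators fused to a minimal CMV promoter. A second cassette follows in the same orientation, in which the human PGK promoter drives puromycin N-acetyltransferase and then a reverse tetracycline transactivator (rtTA3-type, with VP16-derived minimal activation repeats). The two coding regions lie close together under this single promoter, which suggests co-expression from one transcript, but the feature table does not annotate the linking element. Transduced cells can therefore be selected with puromycin and constitutively produce the transactivator, which switches on TNF transcription only when doxycycline is present.

The viral framework is that of a third-generation, self-inactivating HIV-1 vector. An RSV promoter is fused to a truncated 5' LTR, followed by the Ψ packaging signal with a partial gag sequence, the RRE for Rev-dependent nuclear export and the cPPT/CTS. A WPRE enhances transcript expression, and the ΔU3 3' LTR disables LTR promoter activity after integration. An SV40 poly(A) signal and SV40 origin lie downstream of the 3' LTR. In bacteria the plasmid is maintained by a high-copy pUC-type origin and ampicillin resistance, and it is propagated in a recombination-deficient strain, as is usual for LTR-containing vectors. According to the record, the construct is intended for inducible expression of human TNF. The associated publication concerns a reporter system for studying TNF shedding.
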