Features (pLannotate 1.2.2; 26 found; start..end, strand, type, name):
      1..118     +  misc_feature   cPPT/CTS: central polypurine tract and central termination sequence of HIV-1
    172..486     +  promoter       tight TRE promoter: Tet-responsive promoter PTight, consisting of seven tet operator sequences followed by the minimal CMV promoter
    503..1201    +  CDS            TNF (sequence partly withheld): TNFA_HUMAN - Also known as TNFA, TNFSF2. Experimental evidence at protein level: Swiss-Prot protein existence level 1. The TNF intracellular domain (ICD) form induces IL12 production in dendritic cells. From Homo sapiens (Human).
   1211..1721    +  promoter       hPGK promoter: human phosphoglycerate kinase 1 promoter
   1731..2327    +  CDS            PuroR (fragment): puromycin N-acetyltransferase; pac from Streptomyces; confers resistance to puromycin
   2382..3079    +  CDS            rtTA3 (fragment): reverse tetracycline transactivator 3 activates expression from Tet-responsive promoters in the presence of doxycycline
   3009..3119    +  CDS            VP48: 3 tandem repeats of the minimal activation domain of herpes simplex virus VP16 (Cheng et al., 2013)
   3155..3703    +  misc_feature   WPRE (fragment): woodchuck hepatitis virus posttranscriptional regulatory element
   3729..3800    +  CDS            nef (fragment): NEF_HV1Z2 - Experimental evidence at protein level: Swiss-Prot protein existence level 1. Extracellular Nef protein targets CD4(+) T-lymphocytes for apoptosis by interacting with CXCR4 surface receptors. From Human immunodeficiency virus type 1 group M subtype D (isolate Z2/CDC-Z34) (HIV-1).
   3802..4035    +  LTR            3' LTR (ΔU3): self-inactivating 3' long terminal repeat (LTR) from HIV-1
   4107..4228    +  polyA_signal   SV40 poly(A) signal: SV40 polyadenylation signal
   4268..4403    +  rep_origin     SV40 ori: SV40 origin of replication
   4411..4474    +  promoter       AmpR promoter: bla
   4475..5335    +  CDS            AmpR: β-lactamase; bla; confers resistance to ampicillin, carbenicillin, and related antibiotics
   5506..6094    +  rep_origin     ori: high-copy-number ColE1/pMB1/pBR322/pUC origin of replication
   6277..6369    +  CDS            lacI (fragment): lac repressor; lacI; The lac repressor binds to the lac operator to inhibit transcription in E. coli. This inhibition can be relieved by adding lactose or isopropyl-β-D-thiogalactopyranoside (IPTG).
   6382..6403    +  protein_bind   CAP binding site: CAP binding activates transcription in the presence of cAMP. E. coli catabolite activator protein
   6418..6448    +  promoter       lac promoter: promoter for the E. coli lac operon
   6456..6472    +  protein_bind   lac operator: The lac repressor binds to the lac operator to inhibit transcription in E. coli. This inhibition can be relieved by adding lactose or isopropyl-β-D-thiogalactopyranoside (IPTG). lac repressor encoded by lacI
   6517..6535    +  promoter       T3 promoter: promoter for bacteriophage T3 RNA polymerase
   6563..6789    +  promoter       RSV promoter: Rous sarcoma virus enhancer/promoter
   6790..6970    +  LTR            5' LTR (truncated): truncated 5' long terminal repeat (LTR) from HIV-1
   7017..7142    +  misc_feature   HIV-1 Ψ: packaging signal of human immunodeficiency virus type 1
   7126..7489    +  CDS            HIV-1 gag (fragment): gag protein from human immunodeficiency virus 1; gag
   7635..7868    +  misc_feature   RRE: The Rev response element (RRE) of HIV-1 allows for Rev-dependent mRNA export from the nucleus to the cytoplasm.
   8245..8269    +  CDS            Rev (fragment): human immunodeficiency virus 1 (HIV-1) Rev protein; rev; enhances nuclear export of unspliced and incompletely spliced viral mRNAs
>Addgene plasmid #171179 | pLI_TNF | addgene full sequence | sequence record 337807 | Addgene NGS Result
TTTTAAAAGAAAAGGGGGGATTGGGGGGTACAGTGCAGGGGAAAGAATAGTAGACATAATAGCAACAGAC
ATACAAACTAAAGAATTACAAAAACAAATTACAAAAATTCAAAATTTTCGGGTTTATTACAGGGACAGCA
GAGATCCACTTTGGCCGCGAATCGATATGTCGAGTTTACTCCCTATCAGTGATAGAGAACGTATGTCGAG
TTTACTCCCTATCAGTGATAGAGAACGATGTCGAGTTTACTCCCTATCAGTGATAGAGAACGTATGTCGA
GTTTACTCCCTATCAGTGATAGAGAACGTATGTCGAGTTTACTCCCTATCAGTGATAGAGAACGTATGTC
GAGTTTATCCCTATCAGTGATAGAGAACGTATGTCGAGTTTACTCCCTATCAGTGATAGAGAACGTATGT
CGAGGTAGGCGTGTACGGTGGGAGGCCTATATAAGCAGAGCTCGTTTAGTGAACCGTCAGATCGCCTGGA
GAATTGGCTAGCATGAGCACTGAAAGCATGATCCGGGACGTGGAGCTGGCCGAGGAGGCGCTCCCCAAGA
AGACAGGGGGGCCCCAGGGCTCCAGGCGGTGCTTGTTCCTCAGCCTCTTCTCCTTCCTGATCGTGGCAGG
CGCCACCACGCTCTTCTGCCTGCTGCACTTTGGAGTGATCGGCCCCCAGAGGGAAGAGTTCCCCAGGGAC
CTCTCTCTAATCAGCCCTCTGGCCCAGGCAGTCAGATCATCTTCTCGAACCCCG
[447 nt withheld, positions 755-1201]
TGAGGATCCGGGGTTGGGGTTGCGCCTTTTCCAAGGCAGCCCTGGGTTTGCGCAGGGACGCGGCTGCTCT
GGGCGTGGTTCCGGGAAACGCAGCGGCGCCGACCCTGGGTCTCGCACATTCTTCACGTCCGTTCGCAGCG
TCACCCGGATCTTCGCCGCTACCCTTGTGGGCCCCCCGGCGACGCTTCCTGCTCCGCCCCTAAGTCGGGA
AGGTTCCTTGCGGTTCGCGGCGTGCCGGACGTGACAAACGGAAGCCGCACGTCTCACTAGTACCCTCGCA
GACGGACAGCGCCAGGGAGCAATGGCAGCGCGCCGACCGCGATGGGCTGTGGCCAATAGCGGCTGCTCAG
CAGGGCGCGCCGAGAGCAGCGGCCGGGAAGGGGCGGTGCGGGAGGCGGGGTGTGGGGCGGTAGTGTGGGC
CCTGTTCCTGCCCGCGCGGTGTTCCGCATTCTGCAAGCCTCCGGAGCGCACGTCGGCAGTCGGCTCCCTC
GTTGACCGAATCACCGACCTCTCTCCCCAGCAATTCACCATGACCGAGTACAAGCCCACGGTGCGCCTCG
CCACCCGCGACGACGTCCCCAGGGCCGTACGCACCCTCGCCGCCGCGTTCGCCGACTACCCCGCCACGCG
CCACACCGTCGATCCGGACCGCCACATCGAGCGGGTCACCGAGCTGCAAGAACTCTTCCTCACGCGCGTC
GGGCTCGACATCGGCAAGGTGTGGGTCGCGGACGACGGCGCCGCGGTGGCGGTCTGGACCACGCCGGAGA
GCGTCGAAGCGGGGGCGGTGTTCGCCGAGATCGGCCCGCGCATGGCCGAGTTGAGCGGTTCCCGGCTGGC
CGCGCAGCAACAGATGGAAGGCCTCCTGGCGCCGCACCGGCCCAAGGAGCCCGCGTGGTTCCTGGCCACC
GTCGGCGTCTCGCCCGACCACCAGGGCAAGGGTCTGGGCAGCGCCGTCGTGCTCCCCGGAGTGGAGGCGG
CCGAGCGCGCCGGGGTGCCCGCCTTCCTGGAGACCTCCGCGCCCCGCAACCTCCCCTTCTACGAGCGGCT
CGGCTTCACCGTCACCGCCGACGTCGAGGTGCCCGAAGGACCGCGCACCTGGTGCATGACCCGCAAGCCC
GGTGCCGAAGGTAGAGGTTCTCTCCTCACTTGTGGTGATGTTGAAGAAAACCCTGGTCCAATGTCTAGAC
TGGACAAGAGCAAAGTCATAAACGGAGCTCTGGAATTACTCAATGGTGTCGGTATCGAAGGCCTGACGAC
AAGGAAACTCGCTCAAAAGCTGGGAGTTGAGCAGCCTACCCTGTACTGGCACGTGAAGAACAAGCGGGCC
CTGCTCGATGCCCTGCCAATCGAGATGCTGGACAGGCATCATACCCACTTCTGCCCCCTGGAAGGCGAGT
CATGGCAAGACTTTCTGCGGAACAACGCCAAGTCATACCGCTGTGCTCTCCTCTCACATCGCGACGGGGC
TAAAGTGCATCTCGGCACCCGCCCAACAGAGAAACAGTACGAAACCCTGGAAAATCAGCTCGCGTTCCTG
TGTCAGCAAGGCTTCTCCCTGGAGAACGCACTGTACGCTCTGTCCGCCGTGGGCCACTTTACACTGGGCT
GCGTATTGGAGGAACAGGAGCATCAAGTAGCAAAAGAGGAAAGAGAGACACCTACCACCGATTCTATGCC
CCCACTTCTGAGACAAGCAATTGAGCTGTTCGACCGGCAGGGAGCCGAACCTGCCTTCCTTTTCGGCCTG
GAACTAATCATATGTGGCCTGGAGAAACAGCTAAAGTGCGAAAGCGGCGGGCCGACCGACGCCCTTGACG
ATTTTGACTTAGACATGCTCCCAGCCGATGCCCTTGACGACTTTGACCTTGATATGCTGCCTGCTGACGC
TCTTGACGATTTTGACCTTGACATGCTCCCCGGGTAACTAAGTAAGGATCGATCCAAGATATCGTATTCT
TAACTATGTTGCTCCTTTTACGCTATGTGGATACGCTGCTTTAATGCCTTTGTATCATGCTATTGCTTCC
CGTATGGCTTTCATTTTCTCCTCCTTGTATAAATCCTGGTTGCTGTCTCTTTATGAGGAGTTGTGGCCCG
TTGTCAGGCAACGTGGCGTGGTGTGCACTGTGTTTGCTGACGCAACCCCCACTGGTTGGGGCATTGCCAC
CACCTGTCAGCTCCTTTCCGGGACTTTCGCTTTCCCCCTCCCTATTGCCACGGCGGAACTCATCGCCGCC
TGCCTTGCCCGCTGCTGGACAGGGGCTCGGCTGTTGGGCACTGACAATTCCGTGGTGTTGTCGGGGAAGC
TGACGTCCTTTCCATGGCTGCTCGCCTGTGTTGCCACCTGGATTCTGCGCGGGACGTCCTTCTGCTACGT
CCCTTCGGCCCTCAATCCAGCGGACCTTCCTTCCCGCGGCCTGCTGCCGGCTCTGCGGCCTCTTCCGCGT
CTTCGCCTTCGCCCTCAGACGAGTCGGATCTCCCTTTGGGCCGCCTCCCCGCCTGTTTCGCCTCGGCGTC
CGGACTAGAGGTACCTTTAAGACCAATGACTTACAAGGCAGCTGTAGATCTTAGCCACTTTTTAAAAGAA
AAGGGGGGACTGGAAGGGCTAATTCACTCCCAACGAAGACAAGATCTGCTTTTTGCTTGTACTGGGTCTC
TCTGGTTAGACCAGATCTGAGCCTGGGAGCTCTCTGGCTAACTAGGGAACCCACTGCTTAAGCCTCAATA
AAGCTTGCCTTGAGTGCTTCAAGTAGTGTGTGCCCGTCTGTTGTGTGACTCTGGTAACTAGAGATCCCTC
AGACCCTTTTAGTCAGTGTGGAAAATCTCTAGCAGTAGTAGTTCATGTCATCTTATTATTCAGTATTTAT
AACTTGCAAAGAAATGAATATCAGAGAGTGAGAGGAACTTGTTTATTGCAGCTTATAATGGTTACAAATA
AAGCAATAGCATCACAAATTTCACAAATAAAGCATTTTTTTCACTGCATTCTAGTTGTGGTTTGTCCAAA
CTCATCAATGTATCTTATCATGTCTGGCTCTAGCTATCCCGCCCCTAACTCCGCCCATCCCGCCCCTAAC
TCCGCCCAGTTCCGCCCATTCTCCGCCCCATGGCTGACTAATTTTTTTTATTTATGCAGAGGCCGAGGCC
GCCTCGGCCTCTGAGCTATTCCAGAAGTAGTGAGGAGGCTTTTTTGGAGGCCTTTCAAATATGTATCCGC
TCATGAGACAATAACCCTGATAAATGCTTCAATAATATTGAAAAAGGAAGAGTATGAGTATTCAACATTT
CCGTGTCGCCCTTATTCCCTTTTTTGCGGCATTTTGCCTTCCTGTTTTTGCTCACCCAGAAACGCTGGTG
AAAGTAAAAGATGCTGAAGATCAGTTGGGTGCACGAGTGGGTTACATCGAACTGGATCTCAACAGCGGTA
AGATCCTTGAGAGTTTTCGCCCCGAAGAACGTTTTCCAATGATGAGCACTTTTAAAGTTCTGCTATGTGG
CGCGGTATTATCCCGTATTGACGCCGGGCAAGAGCAACTCGGTCGCCGCATACACTATTCTCAGAATGAC
TTGGTTGAGTACTCACCAGTCACAGAAAAGCATCTTACGGATGGCATGACAGTAAGAGAATTATGCAGTG
CTGCCATAACCATGAGTGATAACACTGCGGCCAACTTACTTCTGACAACGATCGGAGGACCGAAGGAGCT
AACCGCTTTTTTGCACAACATGGGGGATCATGTAACTCGCCTTGATCGTTGGGAACCGGAGCTGAATGAA
GCCATACCAAACGACGAGCGTGACACCACGATGCCTGTAGCAATGGCAACAACGTTGCGCAAACTATTAA
CTGGCGAACTACTTACTCTAGCTTCCCGGCAACAATTAATAGACTGGATGGAGGCGGATAAAGTTGCAGG
ACCACTTCTGCGCTCGGCCCTTCCGGCTGGCTGGTTTATTGCTGATAAATCTGGAGCCGGTGAGCGTGGG
TCTCGCGGTATCATTGCAGCACTGGGGCCAGATGGTAAGCCCTCCCGTATCGTAGTTATCTACACGACGG
GGAGTCAGGCAACTATGGATGAACGAAATAGACAGATCGCTGAGATAGGTGCCTCACTGATTAAGCATTG
GTAACTGTCAGACCAAGTTTACTCATATATACTTTAGATTGATTTAAAACTTCATTTTTAATTTAAAAGG
ATCTAGGTGAAGATCCTTTTTGATAATCTCATGACCAAAATCCCTTAACGTGAGTTTTCGTTCCACTGAG
CGTCAGACCCCGTAGAAAAGATCAAAGGATCTTCTTGAGATCCTTTTTTTCTGCGCGTAATCTGCTGCTT
GCAAACAAAAAAACCACCGCTACCAGCGGTGGTTTGTTTGCCGGATCAAGAGCTACCAACTCTTTTTCCG
AAGGTAACTGGCTTCAGCAGAGCGCAGATACCAAATACTGTTCTTCTAGTGTAGCCGTAGTTAGGCCACC
ACTTCAAGAACTCTGTAGCACCGCCTACATACCTCGCTCTGCTAATCCTGTTACCAGTGGCTGCTGCCAG
TGGCGATAAGTCGTGTCTTACCGGGTTGGACTCAAGACGATAGTTACCGGATAAGGCGCAGCGGTCGGGC
TGAACGGGGGGTTCGTGCACACAGCCCAGCTTGGAGCGAACGACCTACACCGAACTGAGATACCTACAGC
GTGAGCTATGAGAAAGCGCCACGCTTCCCGAAGGGAGAAAGGCGGACAGGTATCCGGTAAGCGGCAGGGT
CGGAACAGGAGAGCGCACGAGGGAGCTTCCAGGGGGAAACGCCTGGTATCTTTATAGTCCTGTCGGGTTT
CGCCACCTCTGACTTGAGCGTCGATTTTTGTGATGCTCGTCAGGGGGGCGGAGCCTATGGAAAAACGCCA
GCAACGCGGCCTTTTTACGGTTCCTGGCCTTTTGCTGGCCTTTTGCTCACATGTTCTTTCCTGCGTTATC
CCCTGATTCTGTGGATAACCGTATTACCGCCTTTGAGTGAGCTGATACCGCTCGCCGCAGCCGAACGACC
GAGCGCAGCGAGTCAGTGAGCGAGGAAGCGGAAGAGCGCCCAATACGCAAACCGCCTCTCCCCGCGCGTT
GGCCGATTCATTAATGCAGCTGGCACGACAGGTTTCCCGACTGGAAAGCGGGCAGTGAGCGCAACGCAAT
TAATGTGAGTTAGCTCACTCATTAGGCACCCCAGGCTTTACACTTTATGCTTCCGGCTCGTATGTTGTGT
GGAATTGTGAGCGGATAACAATTTCACACAGGAAACAGCTATGACCATGATTACGCCAAGCGCGCAATTA
ACCCTCACTAAAGGGAACAAAAGCTGGAGCTGCAAGCTTAATGTAGTCTTATGCAATACTCTTGTAGTCT
TGCAACATGGTAACGATGAGTTAGCAACATGCCTTACAAGGAGAGAAAAAGCACCGTGCATGCCGATTGG
TGGAAGTAAGGTGGTACGATCGTGCCTTATTAGGAAGGCAACAGACGGGTCTGACATGGATTGGACGAAC
CACTGAATTGCCGCATTGCAGAGATATTGTATTTAAGTGCCTAGCTCGATACATAAACGGGTCTCTCTGG
TTAGACCAGATCTGAGCCTGGGAGCTCTCTGGCTAACTAGGGAACCCACTGCTTAAGCCTCAATAAAGCT
TGCCTTGAGTGCTTCAAGTAGTGTGTGCCCGTCTGTTGTGTGACTCTGGTAACTAGAGATCCCTCAGACC
CTTTTAGTCAGTGTGGAAAATCTCTAGCAGTGGCGCCCGAACAGGGACTTGAAAGCGAAAGGGAAACCAG
AGGAGCTCTCTCGACGCAGGACTCGGCTTGCTGAAGCGCGCACGGCAAGAGGCGAGGGGCGGCGACTGGT
GAGTACGCCAAAAATTTTGACTAGCGGAGGCTAGAAGGAGAGAGATGGGTGCGAGAGCGTCAGTATTAAG
CGGGGGAGAATTAGATCGCGATGGGAAAAAATTCGGTTAAGGCCAGGGGGAAAGAAAAAATATAAATTAA
AACATATAGTATGGGCAAGCAGGGAGCTAGAACGATTCGCAGTTAATCCTGGCCTGTTAGAAACATCAGA
AGGCTGTAGACAAATACTGGGACAGCTACAACCATCCCTTCAGACAGGATCAGAAGAACTTAGATCATTA
TATAATACAGTAGCAACCCTCTATTGTGTGCATCAAAGGATAGAGATAAAAGACACCAAGGAAGCTTTAG
ACAAGATAGAGGAAGAGCAAAACAAAAGTAAGACCACCGCACAGCAAGCGGCCGCTGATCTTCAGACCTG
GAGGAGGAGATATGAGGGACAATTGGAGAAGTGAATTATATAAATATAAAGTAGTAAAAATTGAACCATT
AGGAGTAGCACCCACCAAGGCAAAGAGAAGAGTGGTGCAGAGAGAAAAAAGAGCAGTGGGAATAGGAGCT
TTGTTCCTTGGGTTCTTGGGAGCAGCAGGAAGCACTATGGGCGCAGCGTCAATGACGCTGACGGTACAGG
CCAGACAATTATTGTCTGGTATAGTGCAGCAGCAGAACAATTTGCTGAGGGCTATTGAGGCGCAACAGCA
TCTGTTGCAACTCACAGTCTGGGGCATCAAGCAGCTCCAGGCAAGAATCCTGGCTGTGGAAAGATACCTA
AAGGATCAACAGCTCCTGGGGATTTGGGGTTGCTCTGGAAAACTCATTTGCACCACTGCTGTGCCTTGGA
ATGCTAGTTGGAGTAATAAATCTCTGGAACAGATTTGGAATCACACGACCTGGATGGAGTGGGACAGAGA
AATTAACAATTACACAAGCTTAATACACTCCTTAATTGAAGAATCGCAAAACCAGCAAGAAAAGAATGAA
CAAGAATTATTGGAATTAGATAAATGGGCAAGTTTGTGGAATTGGTTTAACATAACAAATTGGCTGTGGT
ATATAAAATTATTCATAATGATAGTAGGAGGCTTGGTAGGTTTAAGAATAGTTTTTGCTGTACTTTCTAT
AGTGAATAGAGTTAGGCAGGGATATTCACCATTATCGTTTCAGACCCACCTCCCAACCCCGAGGGGACAA
TTCTCGACCTCGAGACAAATGGCAGTATTCATCCACAA
